>Addgene plasmid #192833 | pCMV10-3xFLAG-prs-hMIGA2 (170-593) | addgene full sequence | sequence record 379955 | Addgene NGS Result
ACAATTTCCATTCGCCATTCAGGCTGCGCAACTGTTGGGAAGGGCGATCGGTGCGGGCCTCTTCGCTATT
ACGCCAGCTGGCGAAAGGGGGATGTGCTGCAAGGCGATTAAGTTGGGTAACGCCAGGGTTTTCCCAGTCA
CGACGTTGTAAAACGACGGCCAGTGCCAAGCTGATCTATACATTGAATCAATATTGGCAATTAGCCATAT
TAGTCATTGGTTATATAGCATAAATCAATATTGGCTATTGGCCATTGCATACGTTGTATCTATATCATAA
TATGTACATTTATATTGGCTCATGTCCAATATGACCGCCATGTTGACATTGATTATTGACTAGTTATTAA
TAGTAATCAATTACGGGGTCATTAGTTCATAGCCCATATATGGAGTTCCGCGTTACATAACTTACGGTAA
ATGGCCCGCCTGGCTGACCGCCCAACGACCCCCGCCCATTGACGTCAATAATGACGTATGTTCCCATAGT
AACGCCAATAGGGACTTTCCATTGACGTCAATGGGTGGAGTATTTACGGTAAACTGCCCACTTGGCAGTA
CATCAAGTGTATCATATGCCAAGTCCGCCCCCTATTGACGTCAATGACGGTAAATGGCCCGCCTGGCATT
ATGCCCAGTACATGACCTTACGGGACTTTCCTACTTGGCAGTACATCTACGTATTAGTCATCGCTATTAC
CATGGTGATGCGGTTTTGGCAGTACACCAATGGGCGTGGATAGCGGTTTGACTCACGGGGATTTCCAAGT
CTCCACCCCATTGACGTCAATGGGAGTTTGTTTTGGCACCAAAATCAACGGGACTTTCCAAAATGTCGTA
ATAACCCCGCCCCGTTGACGCAAATGGGCGGTAGGCGTGTACGGTGGGAGGTCTATATAAGCAGAGCTCG
TTTAGTGAACCGTCAGAATTAACCATGGACTACAAAGACCATGACGGTGATTATAAAGATCATGACATCG
ATTACAAGGATGACGATGACAAGCTGGAAGTTCTGTTCCAGGGGCCCCTTGCGGCCGCCGATGGCAACGC
GGAAAGCCTGTACATGCAGGGTATGGAGCTGTTTGAGGAAGCGCTGCAGAAGTGGGAGCAAGCGCTGAGC
GTTGGTCAACGTGGCGACAGCGGTAGCACCCCGATGCCGCGTGATGGTCTGCGTAACCCGGAAACCGCGA
GCGAGCCGCTGAGCGAGCCGGAAAGCCAGCGTAAAGAGTTCGCGGAAAAGCTGGAGAGCCTGCTGCACCG
TGCGTATCACCTGCAAGAGGAATTCGGCAGCACCTTTCCGGCGGACAGCATGCTGCTGGATCTGGAACGT
ACCCTGATGCTGCCGCTGACCGAGGGTAGCCTGCGTCTGCGTGCGGACGATGAAGACAGCCTGACCAGCG
AGGATAGCTTCTTTAGCGCGACCGAACTGTTCGAGAGCCTGCAGACCGGCGACTATCCGATTCCGCTGAG
CCGTCCGGCGGCGGCGTATGAGGAAGCGCTGCAACTGGTGAAAGAAGGCCGTGTTCCGTGCCGTACCCTG
CGTACCGAGCTGCTGGGTTGCTACAGCGACCAGGATTTTCTGGCGAAGCTGCACTGCGTGCGTCAAGCGT
TCGAAGGTCTGCTGGAGGATAAAAGCAACCAGCTGTTCTTTGGCAAAGTGGGTCGTCAAATGGTTACCGG
CCTGATGACCAAGGCGGAGAAGAGCCCGAAGGGTTTTCTGGAGAGCTACGAGGAAATGCTGAGCTATGCG
CTGCGTCCGGAAACCTGGGCGACCACCCGTCTGGAGCTGGAAGGTCGTGGCGTGGTTTGCATGAGCTTCT
TTGACATCGTTCTGGATTTTATTCTGATGGACGCGTTCGAAGATCTGGAGAACCCGCCGGCGAGCGTGCT
GGCGGTTCTGCGTAACCGTTGGCTGAGCGACAGCTTCAAAGAAACCGCGCTGGCGACCGCGTGCTGGAGC
GTGCTGAAGGCGAAACGTCGTCTGCTGATGGTTCCGGATGGTTTCATCAGCCACTTTTACAGCGTGAGCG
AACACGTGAGCCCGGTTCTGGCGTTCGGCTTTCTGGGTCCGAAACCGCAGCTGGCGGAAGTGTGCGCGTT
CTTTAAGCACCAGATTGTTCAATACCTGCGTGACATGTTCGACCTGGATAACGTTCGTTATACCAGCCTG
CCGGCGCTGGCGGATGATATCCTGCAGCTGAGCCGTCGTCGTAGCGAGATTCTGCTGGGTTATCTGGGTG
TGCCGGCGGCGAGCAGCGCGGGCGTTAACGGTGCGCTGCCGCGTGAAAACGGTCCGCTGGGCGAGCTGCA
ATAAGGATCCCGGGTGGCATCCCTGTGACCCCTCCCCAGTGCCTCTCCTGGCCCTGGAAGTTGCCACTCC
AGTGCCCACCAGCCTTGTCCTAATAAAATTAAGTTGCATCATTTTGTCTGACTAGGTGTCCTTCTATAAT
ATTATGGGGTGGAGGGGGGTGGTATGGAGCAAGGGGCAAGTTGGGAAGACAACCTGTAGGGCCTGCGGGG
TCTATTGGGAACCAAGCTGGAGTGCAGTGGCACAATCTTGGCTCACTGCAATCTCCGCCTCCTGGGTTCA
AGCGATTCTCCTGCCTCAGCCTCCCGAGTTGTTGGGATTCCAGGCATGCATGACCAGGCTCAGCTAATTT
TTGTTTTTTTGGTAGAGACGGGGTTTCACCATATTGGCCAGGCTGGTCTCCAACTCCTAATCTCAGGTGA
TCTACCCACCTTGGCCTCCCAAATTGCTGGGATTACAGGCGTGAACCACTGCTCCCTTCCCTGTCCTTCT
GATTTTAAAATAACTATACCAGCAGGAGGACGTCCAGACACAGCATAGGCTACCTGGCCATGCCCAACCG
GTGGGACATTTGAGTTGCTTGCTTGGCACTGTCCTCTCATGCGTTGGGTCCACTCAGTAGATGCCTGTTG
AATTGGGTACGCGGCCAGCTTGGCTGTGGAATGTGTGTCAGTTAGGGTGTGGAAAGTCCCCAGGCTCCCC
AGCAGGCAGAAGTATGCAAAGCATGCATCTCAATTAGTCAGCAACCAGGTGTGGAAAGTCCCCAGGCTCC
CCAGCAGGCAGAAGTATGCAAAGCATGCATCTCAATTAGTCAGCAACCATAGTCCCGCCCCTAACTCCGC
CCATCCCGCCCCTAACTCCGCCCAGTTCCGCCCATTCTCCGCCCCATGGCTGACTAATTTTTTTTATTTA
TGCAGAGGCCGAGGCCGCCTCGGCCTCTGAGCTATTCCAGAAGTAGTGAGGAGGCTTTTTTGGAGGAATT
GATCAGCTTGGGATCTGATCAAGAGACAGGATGAGGATCGTTTCGCATGATTGAACAAGATGGATTGCAC
GCAGGTTCTCCGGCCGCTTGGGTGGAGAGGCTATTCGGCTATGACTGGGCACAACAGACAATCGGCTGCT
CTGATGCCGCCGTGTTCCGGCTGTCAGCGCAGGGGCGCCCGGTTCTTTTTGTCAAGACCGACCTGTCCGG
TGCCCTGAATGAACTGCAGGACGAGGCAGCGCGGCTATCGTGGCTGGCCACGACGGGCGTTCCTTGCGCA
GCTGTGCTCGACGTTGTCACTGAAGCGGGAAGGGACTGGCTGCTATTGGGCGAAGTGCCGGGGCAGGATC
TCCTGTCATCTCACCTTGCTCCTGCCGAGAAAGTATCCATCATGGCTGATGCAATGCGGCGGCTGCATAC
GCTTGATCCGGCTACCTGCCCATTCGACCACCAAGCGAAACATCGCATCGAGCGAGCACGTACTCGGATG
GAAGCCGGTCTTGTCGATCAGGATGATCTGGACGAAGAGCATCAGGGGCTCGCGCCAGCCGAACTGTTCG
CCAGGCTCAAGGCGCGCATGCCCGACGGCGAGGATCTCGTCGTGACCCATGGCGATGCCTGCTTGCCGAA
TATCATGGTGGAAAATGGCCGCTTTTCTGGATTCATCGACTGTGGCCGGCTGGGTGTGGCGGACCGCTAT
CAGGACATAGCGTTGGCTACCCGTGATATTGCTGAAGAGCTTGGCGGCGAATGGGCTGACCGCTTCCTCG
TGCTTTACGGTATCGCCGCTCCCGATTCGCAGCGCATCGCCTTCTATCGCCTTCTTGACGAGTTCTTCTG
AGCGGGACTCTGGGGTTCGAAATGACCGACCAAGCGACGCCCAACCTGCCATCACGAGATTTCGATTCCA
CCGCCGCCTTCTATGAAAGGTTGGGCTTCGGAATCGTTTTCCGGGACGCCGGCTGGATGATCCTCCAGCG
CGGGGATCTCATGCTGGAGTTCTTCGCCCACCCCGGGCTCGATCCCCTCGCGAGTTGGTTCAGCTGCTGC
CTGAGGCTGGACGACCTCGCGGAGTTCTACCGGCAGTGCAAATCCGTCGGCATCCAGGAAACCAGCAGCG
GCTATCCGCGCATCCATGCCCCCGAACTGCAGGAGTGGGGAGGCACGATGGCCGCTTTGGTCGACCCGGA
CGGGACGCTCCTGCGCCTGATACAGAACGAATTGCTTGCAGGCATCTCATGAGTGTGTCTTCCCGTTTTC
CGCCTGAGGTCACTGCGTGGATGGAGCGCTGGCGCCTGCTGCGCGACGGCGAGCTGCTCACCACCCACTC
GCCAAGCTGGAACCGTAAAAAGGCCGCGTTGCTGGCGTTTTTCCATAGGCTCCGCCGATCATAATCAGCC
ATACCACATTTGTAGAGGTTTTACTTGCTTTAAAAAACCTCCCACACCTCCCCCTGAACCTGAAACATAA
AATGAATGCAATTGTTGTTGTTAACTTGTTTATTGCAGCTTATAATGGTTACAAATAAAGCAATAGCATC
ACAAATTTCACAAATAAAGCATTTTTTTCACTGCATTCTAGTTGTGGTTTGTCCAAACTCATCAATGTAT
CTTATCATGTCTGGATCAATTCCCTATAGTGAGTCGTATTAAATTCGTAATCATGTCATAGCTGTTTCCT
GTGTGAAATTGTTATCCGCTCACAATTCCACACAACATACGAGCCGGAAGCATAAAGTGTAAAGCCTGGG
GTGCCTAATGAGTGAGCTAACTCACATTAATTGCGTTGCGCTCACTGCCCGCTTTCCAGTCGGGAAACCT
GTCGTGCCAGCTGCATTAATGAATCGGCCAACGCGCGGGGAGAGGCGGTTTGCGTATTGGGCGCTCTTCC
GCTTCCTCGCTCACTGACTCGCTGCGCTCGGTCGTTCGGCTGCGGCGAGCGGTATCAGCTCACTCAAAGG
CGGTAATACGGTTATCCACAGAATCAGGGGATAACGCAGGAAAGAACATGTGAGCAAAAGGCCAGCAAAA
GGCCAGGAACCGTAAAAAGGCCGCGTTGCTGGCGTTTTTCCATAGGCTCCGCCCCCCTGACGAGCATCAC
AAAAATCGACGCTCAAGTCAGAGGTGGCGAAACCCGACAGGACTATAAAGATACCAGGCGTTTCCCCCTG
GAAGCTCCCTCGTGCGCTCTCCTGTTCCGACCCTGCCGCTTACCGGATACCTGTCCGCCTTTCTCCCTTC
GGGAAGCGTGGCGCTTTCTCATAGCTCACGCTGTAGGTATCTCAGTTCGGTGTAGGTCGTTCGCTCCAAG
CTGGGCTGTGTGCACGAACCCCCCGTTCAGCCCGACCGCTGCGCCTTATCCGGTAACTATCGTCTTGAGT
CCAACCCGGTAAGACACGACTTATCGCCACTGGCAGCAGCCACTGGTAACAGGATTAGCAGAGCGAGGTA
TGTAGGCGGTGCTACAGAGTTCTTGAAGTGGTGGCCTAACTACGGCTACACTAGAAGAACAGTATTTGGT
ATCTGCGCTCTGCTGAAGCCAGTTACCTTCGGAAAAAGAGTTGGTAGCTCTTGATCCGGCAAACAAACCA
CCGCTGGTAGCGGTGGTTTTTTTGTTTGCAAGCAGCAGATTACGCGCAGAAAAAAAGGATCTCAAGAAGA
TCCTTTGATCTTTTCTACGGGGTCTGACGCTCAGTGGAACGAAAACTCACGTTAAGGGATTTTGGTCATG
AGATTATCAAAAAGGATCTTCACCTAGATCCTTTTAAATTAAAAATGAAGTTTTAAATCAATCTAAAGTA
TATATGAGTAAACTTGGTCTGACAGTTACCAATGCTTAATCAGTGAGGCACCTATCTCAGCGATCTGTCT
ATTTCGTTCATCCATAGTTGCCTGACTCCCCGTCGTGTAGATAACTACGATACGGGAGGGCTTACCATCT
GGCCCCAGTGCTGCAATGATACCGCGAGACCCACGCTCACCGGCTCCAGATTTATCAGCAATAAACCAGC
CAGCCGGAAGGGCCGAGCGCAGAAGTGGTCCTGCAACTTTATCCGCCTCCATCCAGTCTATTAATTGTTG
CCGGGAAGCTAGAGTAAGTAGTTCGCCAGTTAATAGTTTGCGCAACGTTGTTGCCATTGCTACAGGCATC
GTGGTGTCACGCTCGTCGTTTGGTATGGCTTCATTCAGCTCCGGTTCCCAACGATCAAGGCGAGTTACAT
GATCCCCCATGTTGTGCAAAAAAGCGGTTAGCTCCTTCGGTCCTCCGATCGTTGTCAGAAGTAAGTTGGC
CGCAGTGTTATCACTCATGGTTATGGCAGCACTGCATAATTCTCTTACTGTCATGCCATCCGTAAGATGC
TTTTCTGTGACTGGTGAGTACTCAACCAAGTCATTCTGAGAATAGTGTATGCGGCGACCGAGTTGCTCTT
GCCCGGCGTCAATACGGGATAATACCGCGCCACATAGCAGAACTTTAAAAGTGCTCATCATTGGAAAACG
TTCTTCGGGGCGAAAACTCTCAAGGATCTTACCGCTGTTGAGATCCAGTTCGATGTAACCCACTCGTGCA
CCCAACTGATCTTCAGCATCTTTTACTTTCACCAGCGTTTCTGGGTGAGCAAAAACAGGAAGGCAAAATG
CCGCAAAAAAGGGAATAAGGGCGACACGGAAATGTTGAATACTCATACTCTTCCTTTTTCAATATTATTG
AAGCATTTATCAGGGTTATTGTCTCATGAGCGGATACATATTTGAATGTATTTAGAAAAATAAACAAATA
GGGGTTCCGCGCACATTTCCCCGAAAAGTGCCACCTG
[124 nt withheld, positions 7108-7231]
C
[91 nt withheld, positions 7233-7323]
A
[49 nt withheld, positions 7325-7373]
CCTTTGACGTTGGAGTCCACGTTCTTT
[37 nt withheld, positions 7401-7437]
ACCCTATCTCGGTCTATTCTTTTGATTTATAAGGGATTTTGCCGATTTCGGCCTATTGGTTAAAAAATGA
GCTGATTTAACAAAAATTTAACGCGAATTTTAACAAAATATTAACGCTT
Features (pLannotate 1.2.2; 22 found; start..end, strand, type, name):
     11..165     -  CDS            lacZα (fragment): LacZα fragment of β-galactosidase; lacZ fragment
    325..704     +  enhancer       CMV enhancer: human cytomegalovirus immediate early enhancer
    706..905     +  promoter       CMV promoter: human cytomegalovirus (CMV) immediate early promoter
    938..1003    +  CDS            3xFLAG: three tandem FLAG® epitope tags, followed by an enterokinase cleavage site
   1028..2311    +  CDS            MIGA2 (fragment): MIGA2_HUMAN - Also known as C9orf54 From Homo sapiens (Human).
   2322..2944    +  polyA_signal   hGH poly(A) signal: human growth hormone polyadenylation signal
   2986..3283    +  promoter       SV40 promoter: SV40 enhancer and early promoter
   3337..4128    +  CDS            neo: KKA2_KLEPN - Also known as kan, nptII. Experimental evidence at protein level: Swiss-Prot protein existence level 1. Resistance to kanamycin, neomycin, paromomycin, ribostamycin, butirosin and gentamicin B. From Klebsiella pneumoniae.
   4152..4529    +  CDS            ble: BLE_KLEPN - Experimental evidence at protein level: Swiss-Prot protein existence level 1. Binding protein with a strong affinity to the bleomycin family of antibiotics. Binds to CL990; an antimitotic-antibiotic compound. From Klebsiella pneumoniae.
   4571..4630    +  CDS            str (fragment): STR_KLEPN - Protein inferred from homology: Swiss-Prot protein existence level 3. The aminoglycoside phosphotransferases achieve inactivation of their antibiotic substrates by phosphorylation. From Klebsiella pneumoniae.
   4653..4676    -  rep_origin     CloDF13 ori (fragment): Plasmids containing the CloDF13 (CDF) origin of replication can be propagated in E. coli cells that contain additional plasmids with compatible origins.
   4677..4760    +  CDS            large T antigen (fragment): large T antigen from SV40 (simian virus 40)
   4783..4917    +  polyA_signal   SV40 poly(A) signal: SV40 polyadenylation signal
   4923..4941    -  promoter       T7 promoter: promoter for bacteriophage T7 RNA polymerase
   4979..4995    -  protein_bind   lac operator: The lac repressor binds to the lac operator to inhibit transcription in E. coli. This inhibition can be relieved by adding lactose or isopropyl-β-D-thiogalactopyranoside (IPTG). lac repressor encoded by lacI
   5003..5033    -  promoter       lac promoter: promoter for the E. coli lac operon
   5048..5069    -  protein_bind   CAP binding site: CAP binding activates transcription in the presence of cAMP. E. coli catabolite activator protein
   5082..5174    -  CDS            lacI (fragment): lac repressor; lacI; The lac repressor binds to the lac operator to inhibit transcription in E. coli. This inhibition can be relieved by adding lactose or isopropyl-β-D-thiogalactopyranoside (IPTG).
   5357..5945    -  rep_origin     ori: high-copy-number ColE1/pMB1/pBR322/pUC origin of replication
   6116..6976    -  CDS            AmpR: β-lactamase; bla; confers resistance to ampicillin, carbenicillin, and related antibiotics
   6977..7081    -  promoter       AmpR promoter: bla
   7108..7536    +  rep_origin     f1 ori (sequence partly withheld): f1 bacteriophage origin of replication; arrow indicates direction of (+) strand synthesis
