[The description below was written by a language model from this plasmid's Addgene catalogue record and pLannotate feature annotations shown in this document.]
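Description:
pCMV10-3xFLAG-prs-hMIGA2 (170-593) is a mammalian expression plasmid of about 7.6 kb built on the pCMV10 backbone, made to produce a fragment of human mitoguardin 2 (MIGA2, also known as C9orf54 or FAM73B) in Expi293 suspension cells. In bacteria it is maintained at high copy through a ColE1/pUC-type origin and selected with ampicillin via the β-lactamase gene. An f1 origin is also present, along with remnants of the lac region (lacZα and lacI fragments, lac promoter and operator) and a T7 promoter that are carried over from the backbone.

The expression cassette consists of the human CMV immediate-early enhancer and promoter driving an open reading frame that begins with a triple FLAG epitope, continues through a PreScission protease cleavage site, and then encodes a codon-optimized MIGA2 segment spanning residues 170-593, inserted by Gibson assembly. The transcript is terminated by the human growth hormone polyadenylation signal. The N-terminal 3xFLAG tag allows anti-FLAG detection and affinity capture, and the protease site between tag and insert permits removal of the tag afterwards, an arrangement suited to purifying recombinant protein. The PreScission site is listed in the catalogue fields but is not separately annotated in the feature table.

Downstream, an SV40 enhancer/early promoter drives a neomycin phosphotransferase gene, followed by the adjacent ble gene and a str fragment, all annotated as Klebsiella pneumoniae sequences, and ending in an SV40 polyadenylation signal. This would in principle allow G418 selection of stable mammalian lines, although the stated purpose is expression in Expi293 cells. The associated study concerns MIGA2-mediated lipid transfer in mitochondrial morphology and lipid droplet formation.
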