Addgene plasmid #192833: pCMV10-3xFLAG-prs-hMIGA2 (170-593)
Purpose: Express codon-optimized human MIGA2 fragment 170-593 in Expi293 cells
Depositing lab: Karin Reinisch. Depositing organization: Yale University. Publication: Mitoguardin-2-mediated lipid transfer preserves mitochondrial morphology and lipid droplet formation. Hong Z, Adlakha J, Wan N, Guinn E, Giska F, Gupta K, Melia TJ, Reinisch KM. J Cell Biol. 2022 Dec 5;221(12):e202207022. doi: 10.1083/jcb.202207022. Epub 2022 Oct 25. PubMed 36282247.
Backbone
  Vector backbone: pCMV10
  Total vector size (bp): 7555
  Vector type: Mammalian Expression
Growth in bacteria
  Bacterial resistance: Ampicillin, 100 μg/mL
  Growth temperature: 37°C
  Growth strain: DH5alpha
  Copy number: High Copy
Gene/Insert
  Gene/Insert name: Codon-optimized human Mitoguardin 2 (alt name: MIGA2 (C9orf54, FAM73B))
  Species: H. sapiens (human)
  Insert size (bp): 1368
  Entrez Gene: MIGA2 (a.k.a. C9orf54, FAM73B)
  Promoter: CMV
  Tag / fusion protein: 3xFLAG-PreScission cleavage site (N terminal on insert)
  Cloning method: Gibson Cloning
  Sequencing primers: 5′ ccaggggccccttgcggccgccGATGGCAACGCGGAAAGC; 3′ agggatgccacccgggatccTTATTGCAGCTCGCCCAG
Terms and licenses: Academic/Nonprofit Terms; Industry Terms: Not Available to Industry
How to cite: pCMV10-3xFLAG-prs-hMIGA2 (170-593) was a gift from Karin Reinisch (Addgene plasmid # 192833 ; http://n2t.net/addgene:192833 ; RRID:Addgene_192833)
